Addgene plasmid #173523: pICSL86977OD:PITG_09218
Purpose: This is a binary plasmid that can be transferred into Agrobacterium and used to transiently express the protein encoded by the insert in plants by agro-infiltration.
Depositing lab: Sophien Kamoun. Depositing organization: Sainsbury Laboratory, Norwich. Publication: Plant pathogens convergently evolved to counteract redundant nodes of an NLR immune receptor network. Derevnina L, Contreras MP, Adachi H, Upson J, Vergara Cruces A, Xie R, Sklenar J, Menke FLH, Mugford ST, MacLean D, Ma W, Hogenhout SA, Goverse A, Maqbool A, Wu CH, Kamoun S. PLoS Biol. 2021 Aug 23;19(8):e3001136. doi: 10.1371/journal.pbio.3001136. PubMed 34424903.
Backbone
  Vector backbone: pICSL86977OD
  Backbone manufacturer: Youles SynBio plasmids
  Backbone size w/o insert (bp): 8678
  Vector type: Plant Expression
  Selectable markers: Basta
Growth in bacteria
  Bacterial resistance: Kanamycin, 50 μg/mL
  Growth temperature: 37°C
  Growth strain: DH5alpha
  Copy number: High Copy
Gene/Insert
  Gene/Insert name: PITG_09218_T30-4
  Species: Phytophthora infestans
  Promoter: 35S
  Cloning method: Restriction Enzyme; 5′ cloning site unknown (unknown if destroyed); 3′ cloning site unknown (unknown if destroyed)
Terms and licenses: Academic/Nonprofit Terms; Industry Terms: Not Available to Industry
How to cite: pICSL86977OD:PITG_09218 was a gift from Sophien Kamoun (Addgene plasmid # 173523 ; http://n2t.net/addgene:173523 ; RRID:Addgene_173523)
