[The description below was written by a language model from this plasmid's Addgene catalogue record and pLannotate feature annotations shown in this document.]
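Description:
pICSL86977OD:PITG_09218 is a plant binary expression plasmid built on the pICSL86977OD backbone, designed to be moved into Agrobacterium and used for transient protein expression in plant leaves by agro-infiltration. In E. coli it is maintained at high copy through a ColE1/pUC-type origin and selected with kanamycin via an aphA-3-type aminoglycoside phosphotransferase gene, which the annotation places directly downstream of a bla (AmpR) promoter. Replication and stable inheritance in Agrobacterium are provided by the pVS1 module, comprising oriV, the RepA replication protein and the StaA stability protein.

Between the nopaline-type left and right T-DNA border repeats sit two expression units in the same orientation. Nearest the right border is the payload: the Phytophthora infestans (strain T30-4) gene PITG_09218, annotated as a fragment of an RXLR-family effector reported to enhance colonization of Nicotiana benthamiana leaves. It is driven by the strong constitutive CaMV 35S promoter, followed by the TMV omega leader as a translational enhancer, and terminated by the octopine synthase terminator. A stretch upstream of the annotated promoter matches a CaMV coding-region fragment, most likely just extended viral sequence carried along with a longer 35S promoter rather than a functional gene. Nearest the left border is a NOS promoter–bar–NOS terminator cassette encoding phosphinothricin acetyltransferase, giving Basta (glufosinate) resistance should stable transformants be wanted. No epitope tag or reporter is annotated, and the cloning sites are not recorded. The sequenced record is slightly shorter than the listed empty backbone size, which may reflect replacement of a larger cloning cassette by the small insert. The associated work concerns pathogen effectors that counteract an NLR immune receptor network.
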