Features (pLannotate 1.2.2; 17 found; start..end, strand, type, name):
    282..911     -  CDS            pVS1 StaA: stability protein from the Pseudomonas plasmid pVS1 (Heeb et al., 2000)
   1220..1244    -  misc_feature   RB T-DNA repeat: right border repeat from nopaline C58 T-DNA
   1311..2018    -  terminator     OCS terminator: octopine synthase terminator
   2029..2421    -  CDS            RXLRH_PHYIT (fragment): Experimental evidence at transcript level: Swiss-Prot protein existence level 2. Effector that enhances P.infestans colonization of Nicotiana benthamiana leaves. From Phytophthora infestans (strain T30-4) (Potato late blight fungus).
   2433..2486    -  misc_feature   TMV Ω: translational enhancer from the tobacco mosaic virus 5'-leader sequence (Gallie et al., 1988)
   2515..2860    -  promoter       CaMV 35S promoter: strong constitutive promoter from cauliflower mosaic virus
   2517..2563    -  promoter       minimal CaMV 35S promoter: minimal 35S promoter from cauliflower mosaic virus
   3044..3850    -  CDS            IBMP_CAMVB (fragment): Experimental evidence at protein level: Swiss-Prot protein existence level 1. Enhances the ribosomal termination-reinitiation event leading to the translation of major open reading frames on the polycistronic viral RNAs. From Cauliflower mosaic virus (strain Bari 1) (CaMV).
   3893..4145    -  terminator     NOS terminator: nopaline synthase terminator and poly(A) signal
   4176..4724    -  CDS            bar: PAT_STRHY - Experimental evidence at protein level: Swiss-Prot protein existence level 1. Inactivates phosphinothricin (PPT) by transfer of an acetyl group from acetyl CoA. Can also acetylate demethylphosphinothricin but not PTT or glutamate. This enzyme is an effector of phosphinothricin tripeptide (PTT or bialaphos) resistance. From Streptomyces hygroscopicus. Introduced by genetic manipulation and expressed in glufosinate-tolerant maize by Dekalb Genetics.
   4745..4927    -  promoter       NOS promoter: nopaline synthase promoter NOS promoter
   5122..5146    -  misc_feature   LB T-DNA repeat: left border repeat from nopaline C58 T-DNA
   5282..5870    -  rep_origin     ori: high-copy-number ColE1/pMB1/pBR322/pUC origin of replication
   6041..6835    -  CDS            KanR: aminoglycoside phosphotransferase; aphA-3; confers resistance to kanamycin
   6836..6940    -  promoter       AmpR promoter: bla
   7002..7196    -  rep_origin     pVS1 oriV: origin of replication for the Pseudomonas plasmid pVS1 (Heeb et al., 2000)
   7262..8335    -  CDS            pVS1 RepA: replication protein from the Pseudomonas plasmid pVS1 (Heeb et al., 2000)
>Addgene plasmid #173523 | pICSL86977OD:PITG_09218 | addgene full sequence | sequence record 342203 | Addgene NGS Result
CCTTTAGCCGCTAAAATTCATCTACTCATTTATTCATTTGCTCATTTACTCTGGTAGCTGCGCGATGTAT
TCAGATAGCAGCTCGGTAATGGTCTTGCCTTGGCGTACCGCGTACATCTTCAGCTTGGTGTGATCCTCCG
CCGGCAACTGAAAGTTGACCCGCTTCATGGCTGGCGTGTCTGCCAGGCTGGCCAACGTTGCAGCCTTGCT
GCTGCGTGCGCTCGGACGGCCGGCACTTAGCGTGTTTGTGCTTTTGCTCATTTTCTCTTTACCTCATTAA
CTCAAATGAGTTTTGATTTAATTTCAGCGGCCAGCGCCTGGACCTCGCGGGCAGCGTCGCCCTCGGGTTC
TGATTCAAGAACGGTTGTGCCGGCGGCGGCAGTGCCTGGGTAGCTCACGCGCTGCGTGATACGGGACTCA
AGAATGGGCAGCTCGTACCCGGCCAGCGCCTCGGCAACCTCACCGCCGATGCGCGTGCCTTTGATCGCCC
GCGACACGACAAAGGCCGCTTGTAGCCTTCCATCCGTGACCTCAATGCGCTGCTTAACCAGCTCCACCAG
GTCGGCGGTGGCCCATATGTCGTAAGGGCTTGGCTGCACCGGAATCAGCACGAAGTCGGCTGCCTTGATC
GCGGACACAGCCAAGTCCGCCGCCTGGGGCGCTCCGTCGATCACTACGAAGTCGCGCCGGCCGATGGCCT
TCACGTCGCGGTCAATCGTCGGGCGGTCGATGCCGACAACGGTTAGCGGTTGATCTTCCCGCACGGCCGC
CCAATCGCGGGCACTGCCCTGGGGATCGGAATCGACTAACAGAACATCGGCCCCGGCGAGTTGCAGGGCG
CGGGCTAGATGGGTTGCGATGGTCGTCTTGCCTGACCCGCCTTTCTGGTTAAGTACAGCGATAACCTTCA
TGCGTTCCCCTTGCGTATTTGTTTATTTACTCATCGCATCATATACGCAGCGACCGCATGACGCAAGCTG
TTTTACTCAAATACACATCACCTTTTTAGACGGCGGCGCTCGGTTTCTTCAGCGGCCAAGCTGGCCGGCC
AGGCCGCCAGCTTGGCATCAGACAAACCGGCCAGGATTTCATGCAGCCGCACGGCTGACTCCCGAGGGGA
ACCCTGTGGTTGGCATGCACATACAAATGGACGAACGGATAAACCTTTTCACGCCCTTTTAAATATCCGA
TTATTCTAATAAACGCTCTTTTCTCTTAGGTTTACCCGCCAATATATCCTGTCAAACACTGATAGTTTAA
ACGGATCACTTCGTGTCCCTCGGTCACATGTGCATCCTCTAGTAGCGGTCCTGCTGAGCCTCGACATGTT
GTCGCAAAATTCGCCCTGGACCCGCCCAACGATTTGTCGTCACTGTCAAGGTTTGACCTGCACTTCATTT
GGGGCCCACATACACCAAAAAAATGCTGCATAATTCTCGGGGCAGCAAGTCGGTTACCCGGCCGCCGTGC
TGGACCGGGTTGAATGGTGCCCGTAACTTTCGGTAGAGCGGACGGCCAATACTCAACTTCAAGGAATCTC
ACCCATGCGCGCCGGCGGGGAACCGGAGTTCCCTTCAGTGAGCGTTATTAGTTCGCCGCTCGGTGTGTCG
TAGATACTAGCCCCTGGGGCACTTTTGAAATTTGAATAAGATTTATGTAATCAGTCTTTTAGGTTTGACC
GGTTCTGCCGCTTTTTTTAAAATTGGATTTGTAATAATAAAACGCAATTGTTTGTTATTGTGGCGCTCTA
TCATAGATGTCGCTATAAACCTATTCAGCACAATATATTGTTTTCATTTTAATATTGTACATATAAGTAG
TAGGGTACAATCAGTAAATTGAACGGAGAATATTATTCATAAAAATACGATAGTAACGGGTGATATATTC
ATTAGAATGAACCGAAACCGGCGGTAAGGATCTGAGCTACACATGCTCAGGTTTTTTACAACGTGCACAA
CAGAATTGAAAGCAAATATCATGCGATCATAGGCTTCTCGCATATCTCATTAAAGCAGGACAAGCTCAAG
CAGATCCAGTAGTAGTTGTAGTAGTTGCAGCAGTTGAAGATTTCCTGTCGAAAAGAGCCTTGTAAGCACC
GTAGATAGCGAATCCAGCCACAGTAGCTCCCAAAGTCACCTTTGCGAACTTCCTCAACCTTGGCCAAGAC
TTAGGGTTCTTCTGCACTGTTCCAGCCATCATAGCTGAGATTTTAGCGATTCCCTCGTCAGACATCTTAG
CAGACTCCTTAGCAGCAGCGAAAGTAGTGATAGCCTTCCTCACTGCAGCCTCGTCAGCGTTAGAGTTCTT
GATAGTGTTAGCAGCCTTAGTCAAAGCAGTGTTAGTCTTAAGCTTCTCCAAGAATCCTCCAGCCAACTTT
GCCACGTTGTCCTTGTTCACAGGCACAGGAGCAGCGTCAGCCATTGTATCGATAATTGTAAATGTAATTG
TAATGTTGTTTGTTGTTTGTTGTTGTTGGTAATTGTTGTAAAAATGAGCTCTTATACTCGAGCGTGTCCT
CTCCAAATGAAATGAACTTCCTTATATAGAGGAAGGGTCTTGCGAAGGATAGTGGGATTGTGCGTCATCC
CTTACGTCAGTGGAGATGTCACATCAATCCACTTGCTTTGTAGACGTGGTTGGAACCTCTTCTTTTTCCA
CGATGCTCCTCGTGGGTGGGGGTCCATCTTTGGGACCACTGTCGGCAGAGAGATCTTGAATGATAGCCTT
TCCTTTATCGCAATGATGGCATTTGTAGGAGCCACCTTCCTTTTCTACTGTCCTTTCGATGAAGTGACAG
ATAGCTGGGCAATGGAATCCGAGGAGGTTTCCCGAAATTATCCTTTGTTGAAAAGTCTCAATAGCCCTTT
GATCTTCTGAGACTGTATCTTTGACATTTTTGGAGTAGACCAGAGTGTCGTGCTCCACCATGTTGACGAA
GATTTTCTTCTTGTCATTGAGTCGTAAAAGACTCTGTATGAACTGTTCGCCAGTCTTGACGGCGAGTTCT
GTTAGATCCTCGATTTGAATCTTAGACTCCATGCATGGCCTTAGATTCAGTAGGAACTACCTTTTTAGAG
ACTCCAATCTCTATTACTTGCCTTGGTTTATGAAGCAAGCCTTGAATCGTCCATACTGGAATAGTACTTC
TGATCTTGAGAAATATGTCTTTCTCTGTGTTCTTGATGCAATTAGTCCTGAATCTTTTGACTGCATCTTT
AACCTTCTTGGGAAGGTATTTGATCTCCTGGAGATTGTTACTCGGGTAGATCGTCTTGATGAGACTTGCT
GCGTAGGCCTCTCTAACCATCTGTGGGTCAGCATTCTTTCTGAAATTGAAGAGGCTAACCTTCTCATTAT
CAGTGGTGAACATAGTGTCGTCACCTTCACCTTCGAACTTCCTTCCTAGATCGTAAAGATAGAGGAAATC
GTCCATTGTAATCTCCGGGGCAAAGGAGATCTCTTTTGGGGCTGGATCACTGCTGGGCCTTTTGGTTCCT
AGCGTGAGCCAGTGGGCTTTTTGCTTTGGTGGGCTTGTTAGGGCCTTAGCAAAGCTCTTGGGCTTGAGTT
GAGCTTCTCCTTTGGGGATGAAGTTCAACCTGTCTGTTTGCTGACTTGTTGTGTACGCGTCAGCTGCTGC
TCTTGCCTCTGTAATAGTGGCAAATTTCTTGTGTGCAACTCCGGGAACGCCGTTTGTTGCCGCCTTTGTA
CAACCCCAGTCATCGTATATACCGGCATGTGGACCGTTATACACAACGTAGTAGTTGATATGAGGGTGTT
GAATACCCGATTCTGCTCTGAGAGGAGCAACTGTGCTGTTAAGCTCAGATTTTTGTGGGATTGGAATTCC
TCCAAGCTTGAATTCTTGCAGCGCTCCAATTCAGCAAGCGTCGATCTAGTAACATAGATGACACCGCGCG
CGATAATTTATCCTAGTTTGCGCGCTATATTTTGTTTTCTATCGCGTATTAAATGTATAATTGCGGGACT
CTAATCATAAAAACCCATCTCATAAATAACGTCATGCATTACATGTTAATTATTACATGCTTAACGTAAT
TCAACAGAAATTATATGATAATCATCGCAAGACCGGCAACAGGATTCAATCTTAAGAAACTTTATTGCCA
AATGTTTGAACGATCTGCTTGACTCTAGATCCAGAGTCCCGCTCAAATCTCAGTCACAGGAAGAACAGGT
CTAGGAGGAACAGGAAGAGAGAAATCAAGCTGCCAGAATCCCACATCATGCCAATTTCCATGTTTGAAAC
CAGCAGCTCTAAGCATTCCCCTAGGAGCATAACCAAGAGCCTCATGCATCCTCACAGAAGGATCATTAGG
AAGTCCAATCACAGCAACCACAGACTTGAAACCCTGAGCCTCCAAAGACTTCAAAAGATGAGTGTAAAGA
GTAGATCCAAGACCAGTTCTTTGATGCCTAGGAGACACGTAAACAGTAGACTCAGCAGTCCAATCGTAAG
CATTCCTAGCCTTCCAAGGACCAGCATAAGCAATACCAGCCACTTCACCATCCACTTCAGCAACAAGCCA
AGGATACCTCTCTCTAAGCCTCACAAGATCATCAGTCCACTCTTGTGGTTCTTGAGGCTCAGTCCTGAAA
TTCACAGTAGAAGTCTCAATGTAATGATTCACAATAGTGCACACAGCAGGCATATCAGCCTCAGTAGCCC
TTCTAATATCAGCAGGCCTTCTTTCAGGAGACATGCGAAACGATCCAGATCCGGTGCAGATTATTTGGAT
TGAGAGTGAATATGAGACTCTAATTGGATACCGAGGGGAATTTATGGAACGTCAGTGGAGCATTTTGACA
AGAAATATTTGCTAGCTGATAGTGACCTTAGGCGACTTTTGAACGCGCAATAATGGTTTCTGACGTATGT
GCTTAGCTCATTAAACTCCAGAAACCCGCGGCTGAGTGGCTCCTTCAACGTTGCGGTTCTGTCAGTTCCA
AACGTAAAACGGCTTGTCCCGCGTCATCGGCGGGGGTCATAACGTGACTCCCTTAATTCTCCGCTCCGGA
TCCGAATTCGGCACAGAGTGTTCAACCCCAGTACATTAAAAACGTCCGCAATGTGTTATTAAGTTGTCTA
AGCGTCAATTTGTTTACACCACAATATATCCTGCCACCAGCCAGCCAACAGCTCCCCGACCGGCAGCTCG
GCACAAAATCACCACTCGATACAGGCAGCCCATCAACCATGACTACTGTCCGGTCCAACAGATCCGAGCA
GGAACCGTAAAAAGGCCGCGTTGCTGGCGTTTTTCCATAGGCTCCGCCCCCCTGACGAGCATCACAAAAA
TCGACGCTCAAGTCAGAGGTGGCGAAACCCGACAGGACTATAAAGATACCAGGCGTTTCCCCCTGGAAGC
TCCCTCGTGCGCTCTCCTGTTCCGACCCTGCCGCTTACCGGATACCTGTCCGCCTTTCTCCCTTCGGGAA
GCGTGGCGCTTTCTCATAGCTCACGCTGTAGGTATCTCAGTTCGGTGTAGGTCGTTCGCTCCAAGCTGGG
CTGTGTGCACGAACCCCCCGTTCAGCCCGACCGCTGCGCCTTATCCGGTAACTATCGTCTTGAGTCCAAC
CCGGTAAGACACGACTTATCGCCACTGGCAGCAGCCACTGGTAACAGGATTAGCAGAGCGAGGTATGTAG
GCGGTGCTACAGAGTTCTTGAAGTGGTGGCCTAACTACGGCTACACTAGAAGAACAGTATTTGGTATCTG
CGCTCTGCTGAAGCCAGTTACCTTCGGAAAAAGAGTTGGTAGCTCTTGATCCGGCAAACAAACCACCGCT
GGTAGCGGTGGTTTTTTTGTTTGCAAGCAGCAGATTACGCGCAGAAAAAAAGGATCTCAAGAAGATCCTT
TGATCTTTTCTACGGGGTCTGACGCTCAGTGGAACGAAAACTCACGTTAAGGGATTTTGGTCATGAGATT
ATCAAAAAGGATCTTCACCTAGATCCTTTTAAATTAAAAATGAAGTTTTAAATCAATCTAAAGTATATAT
GAGTAAACTTGGTCTGACAGCTAAAACAATTCATCCAGTAAAATATAATATTTTATTTTCTCCCAATCAG
GCTTGATCCCCAGTAAGTCAAAAAATAGCTCGACATACTGTTCTTCCCCGATATCCTCCCTGAGCGACCG
GACGCAGAAGGCAATGTCATACCACTTGTCCGCCCTGCCGCTTCTCCCAAGATCAATAAAGCCACTTACT
TTGCCATCTTTCACAAAGATGTTGCTGTCTCCCAGGTCGCCGTGGGAAAAGACAAGTTCCTCTTCGGGCT
TTTCCGTCTTTAAAAAATCATACAGCTCGCGCGGATCTTTAAATGGAGTGTCCTCTTCCCAGTTTTCGCA
ATCCACATCGGCCAGATCGTTATTCAGTAAGTAATCCAATTCGGCTAAGCGGCTGTCTAAGCTATTCGTA
TAGGGACAATCCGATATGTCGATGGAGTGAAAGAGCCTGATGCACTCCGCATACAGCTCGATAATCTTTT
CAGGGCTTTGTTCATCTTCATACTCTTCCGAGCAAAGGACGCCATCGGCCTCACTCATGAGCAGATTGCT
CCAGCCATCATGCCGTTCAAAGTGCAGGACCTTTGGAACAGGCAGCTTTCCTTCCAGCCATAGCATCATG
TCCTTTTCCCGTTCCACATCATAGGTGGTCCCTTTATACCGGCTGTCCGTCATTTTTAAATATAGGTTTT
CATTTTCTCCCACCAGCTTATATACCTTAGCAGGAGACATTCCTTCCGTATCTTTTACGCAGCGGTATTT
TTCGATCAGTTTTTTCAATTCCGGTGATATTCTCATTTTAGCCATACTCTTCCTTTTTCAATATTATTGA
AGCATTTATCAGGGTTATTGTCTCATGAGCGGATACATATTTGAATGTATTTAGAAAAATAAACAAATAG
GGGTTCCGCGCACTCGGAGCCTTGATGTGGGCGCTTTTTGCAGCTGTTCGGCTGTGCGCTGGCCAGACAG
TTATGCACAGGCCAGGCGGGTTTTAAGAGTTTTAATAAGTTTTAAAGAGTTTTAGGCGGAAAAATCGCCT
TTTTTCTCTTTTATATCAGTCACTTACATGTGTGACCGGTTCCCAATGTACGGCTTTGGGTTCCCAATGT
ACGGGTTCCGGTTCCCAATGTACGGCTTTGGGTTCCCAATGTACGTGCTATCCACAGGAAAGAAGCTTTT
TCGACCTTTTTCCCCTGCTAGGGCAATTTGCCCTAGCATCTGCTCCGTACATTAGGAACCGGCGGATGCT
TCGCCCTCGATCAGGTTGCGGTAGCGCATGACTAGGATCGGGCCAGCCTGCCCCGCCTCCTCCTTCAAAT
CGTACTCCGGCAGGTCATTTGACCCGATCAGCTTGCGCACGGTGAAACAGAACTTCTTGAACTCTCCGGC
GCTGCCACTGCGTTCGTAGATCGTCTTGAACAACCATCTGGCTTCTGCCTTGCCTGCGGCGCGGCGTGCC
AGGCGGTAGAGAAAACGGCCGATGCCGGGATCGATCAAAAAGTAATCGGGGTGAACCGTCAGCACGTCCG
GGTTCTTGCCTTCTGTGATCTCGCGGTACATCCAATCAGCTAGCTCGATCTCGATGTACTCCGGCCGCCC
GGTTTCGCTCTTTACGATCTTGTAGCGGCTAATCAAGGCTTCACCCTCGGATACCGTCACCAGGCGGCCG
TTCTTGGCCTTCTTCGTACGCTGCATGGCAACGTGCGTGGTGTTTAACCGAATGCAGGTTTCTACCAGGT
CGTCTTTCTGCTTTCCGCCATCGGCTCGCCGGCAGAACTTGAGTACGTCCGCAACGTGTGGACGGAACAC
GCGGCCGGGCTTGTCTCCCTTCCCTTCCCGGTATCGGTTCATGGATTCGGTTAGATGGGAAACCGCCATC
AGTACCAGGTCGTAATCCCACACACTGGCCATGCCGGCCGGCCCTGCGGAAACCTCTACGTGCCCGTCTG
GAAGCTCGTAGCGGATCACCTCGCCAGCTCGTCGGTCACGCTTCGACAGACGGAAAACGGCCACGTCCAT
GATGCTGCGACTATCGCGGGTGCCCACGTCATAGAGCATCGGAACGAAAAAATCTGGTTGCTCGTCGCCC
TTGGGCGGCTTCCTAATCGACGACGCACCGGCTGCCGGCGGTTGCCGGGATTCTTTGCGGATTCGATCAG
CGGCCGCTTGCCACGATTCACCGGGGCGTGCTTCTGCCTCGATGCGTTGCCGCTGGGCGGCCTGCGCGGC
CTTCAACTTCTCCACCAGGTCATCACCCAGCGCCGCGCCGATTTGTACCGGGCCGGATGGTTTGCGACCG
CTCACGCCGATTCCTCGGGCTTGGGGGTTCCAGTGCCATTGCAGGGCCGGCAGACAACCCAGCCGCTTAC
GCCTGGCCAACCGCCCGTTCCTCCACACATGGGGCATTCCACGGCGTCGGTGCCTGGTTGTTCTTGATTT
TCCATGCCGCCT
